Addgene plasmid #13390: pEGFP-C1-wtVHL
Depositing lab: Lucy Anderson. Publication: The von Hippel-Lindau tumor suppressor targets to mitochondria. Shiao YH, Resau JH, Nagashima K, Anderson LM, Ramakrishna G. Cancer Res. 2000 Jun 1. 60(11):2816-9. PubMed 10850420.
Backbone
  Vector backbone: pEGFP-C1
  Backbone manufacturer: Clontech
  Backbone size w/o insert (bp): 4693
  Vector type: Mammalian Expression
  Selectable markers: Gentamicin
Growth in bacteria
  Bacterial resistance: Kanamycin, 50 μg/mL
  Growth temperature: 37°C
  Growth strain: DH5alpha
  Copy number: Unknown
Gene/Insert
  Gene/Insert name: von Hippel-Lindau (alt name: VHL)
  Species: R. norvegicus (rat)
  Insert size (bp): 572
  GenBank ID: NM_052801
  Entrez Gene: Vhl (a.k.a. Vhlh)
  Tag / fusion protein: GFP (N terminal on backbone)
  Cloning method: Restriction Enzyme; 5′ cloning site HindIII (not destroyed); 3′ cloning site BamHI (not destroyed)
  Sequencing primers: 5′ tctcgagctcaagcttcgg; 3′ tgtggtatggctgattatgatcagtt
Resource information
  A portion of this plasmid was derived from a plasmid made by: Michael Lerman, NCI-Frederick
Terms and licenses: Academic/Nonprofit Terms; Industry Terms: Not Available to Industry
How to cite: pEGFP-C1-wtVHL was a gift from Lucy Anderson (Addgene plasmid # 13390 ; http://n2t.net/addgene:13390 ; RRID:Addgene_13390)
