[The description below was written by a language model from this plasmid's Addgene catalogue record and pLannotate feature annotations shown in this document.]
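Description:
pEGFP-C1-wtVHL is a mammalian expression plasmid built on the Clontech pEGFP-C1 backbone. It carries the wild-type rat (Rattus norvegicus) von Hippel-Lindau tumor suppressor coding sequence (Vhl) fused to the C-terminus of EGFP. The roughly 570 bp insert was cloned between the HindIII and BamHI sites of the multiple cloning site, and both sites were retained. In the 5,265 nt depositor sequence, the human cytomegalovirus immediate-early enhancer and promoter drive EGFP. A short remnant of the polylinker follows and acts as a linker, then the Vhl open reading frame, with an SV40 polyadenylation signal terminating the transcript. The product is therefore a constitutively expressed GFP-VHL fusion with the fluorescent tag at the N-terminus.

In bacteria the plasmid replicates from a high-copy ColE1/pUC-type origin and is selected with kanamycin. An f1 origin is also present, which allows single-stranded DNA production. The Tn5 NeoR/KanR aminoglycoside phosphotransferase gene sits behind tandem bacterial (bla) and SV40 early promoters and ends with an HSV TK poly(A) signal. This arrangement lets the same gene confer kanamycin resistance in E. coli and G418 resistance in transfected mammalian cells. The catalogue entry lists the mammalian marker as "Gentamicin", which most likely refers to Geneticin/G418, given the annotated cassette. The small annotated large T antigen, ble and bGH poly(A) fragments look like backbone remnants or annotation matches rather than functional elements.

VHL is the substrate-recognition subunit of an E3 ubiquitin ligase complex that targets hydroxylated hypoxia-inducible factor for degradation. The associated publication concerns VHL targeting to mitochondria, which fits use of this construct to visualise the subcellular localisation of wild-type VHL by fluorescence microscopy in transfected cells.
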