Features (pLannotate 1.2.2; 15 found; start..end, strand, type, name):
     61..364     +  enhancer       CMV enhancer: human cytomegalovirus immediate early enhancer
    365..568     +  promoter       CMV promoter: human cytomegalovirus (CMV) immediate early promoter
    613..1329    +  CDS            EGFP: EGFP is a basic (constitutively fluorescent) green fluorescent protein published in 1996, derived from Aequorea victoria. It is reported to be a rapidly-maturing weak dimer with moderate acid sensitivity.
   1330..1359    +  misc_feature   MCS (fragment): multiple cloning site
   1366..1920    +  CDS            Vhl: VHL_RAT - Experimental evidence at protein level: Swiss-Prot protein existence level 1. Involved in the ubiquitination and subsequent proteasomal degradation via the von Hippel-Lindau ubiquitination complex. Seems to act as a target recruitment subunit in the E3 ubiquitin ligase complex and recruits hydroxylated hypoxia-inducible factor (HIF) under normoxic conditions. Involved in transcriptional repression through interaction with HIF1A, HIF1AN and histone deacetylases. Ubiquitinates, in an oxygen-responsive manner, ADRB2 (By similarity). From Rattus norvegicus (Rat).
   1946..2030    +  CDS            large T antigen (fragment): large T antigen from SV40 (simian virus 40)
   2053..2174    +  polyA_signal   SV40 poly(A) signal: SV40 polyadenylation signal
   2208..2636    -  rep_origin     f1 ori (sequence partly withheld): f1 bacteriophage origin of replication; arrow indicates direction of (+) strand synthesis
   2663..2767    +  promoter       AmpR promoter: bla
   2769..3126    +  promoter       SV40 promoter: SV40 enhancer and early promoter
   3161..3955    +  CDS            NeoR/KanR: aminoglycoside phosphotransferase from Tn5; aph(3')-II (or nptII); confers resistance to neomycin, kanamycin, and G418 (Geneticin®)
   3976..4128    +  CDS            ble (fragment): BLE_KLEPN - Experimental evidence at protein level: Swiss-Prot protein existence level 1. Binding protein with a strong affinity to the bleomycin family of antibiotics. Binds to CL990; an antimitotic-antibiotic compound. From Klebsiella pneumoniae.
   4187..4234    +  polyA_signal   HSV TK poly(A) signal: herpes simplex virus thymidine kinase polyadenylation signal (Cole and Stacy, 1985)
   4325..4341    -  polyA_signal   bGH poly(A) signal (fragment): bovine growth hormone polyadenylation signal
   4563..5151    +  rep_origin     ori: high-copy-number ColE1/pMB1/pBR322/pUC origin of replication
>Addgene plasmid #13390 | pEGFP-C1-wtVHL | depositor full sequence | sequence record 7616 | Author sequence
TAGTTATTAATAGTAATCAATTACGGGGTCATTAGTTCATAGCCCATATATGGAGTTCCGCGTTACATAA
CTTACGGTAAATGGCCCGCCTGGCTGACCGCCCAACGACCCCCGCCCATTGACGTCAATAATGACGTATG
TTCCCATAGTAACGCCAATAGGGACTTTCCATTGACGTCAATGGGTGGAGTATTTACGGTAAACTGCCCA
CTTGGCAGTACATCAAGTGTATCATATGCCAAGTACGCCCCCTATTGACGTCAATGACGGTAAATGGCCC
GCCTGGCATTATGCCCAGTACATGACCTTATGGGACTTTCCTACTTGGCAGTACATCTACGTATTAGTCA
TCGCTATTACCATGGTGATGCGGTTTTGGCAGTACATCAATGGGCGTGGATAGCGGTTTGACTCACGGGG
ATTTCCAAGTCTCCACCCCATTGACGTCAATGGGAGTTTGTTTTGGCACCAAAATCAACGGGACTTTCCA
AAATGTCGTAACAACTCCGCCCCATTGACGCAAATGGGCGGTAGGCGTGTACGGTGGGAGGTCTATATAA
GCAGAGCTGGTTTAGTGAACCGTCAGATCCGCTAGCGCTACCGGTCGCCACCATGGTGAGCAAGGGCGAG
GAGCTGTTCACCGGGGTGGTGCCCATCCTGGTCGAGCTGGACGGCGACGTAAACGGCCACAAGTTCAGCG
TGTCCGGCGAGGGCGAGGGCGATGCCACCTACGGCAAGCTGACCCTGAAGTTCATCTGCACCACCGGCAA
GCTGCCCGTGCCCTGGCCCACCCTCGTGACCACCCTGACCTACGGCGTGCAGTGCTTCAGCCGCTACCCC
GACCACATGAAGCAGCACGACTTCTTCAAGTCCGCCATGCCCGAAGGCTACGTCCAGGAGCGCACCATCT
TCTTCAAGGACGACGGCAACTACAAGACCCGCGCCGAGGTGAAGTTCGAGGGCGACACCCTGGTGAACCG
CATCGAGCTGAAGGGCATCGACTTCAAGGAGGACGGCAACATCCTGGGGCACAAGCTGGAGTACAACTAC
AACAGCCACAACGTCTATATCATGGCCGACAAGCAGAAGAACGGCATCAAGGTGAACTTCAAGATCCGCC
ACAACATCGAGGACGGCAGCGTGCAGCTCGCCGACCACTACCAGCAGAACACCCCCATCGGCGACGGCCC
CGTGCTGCTGCCCGACAACCACTACCTGAGCACCCAGTCCGCCCTGAGCAAAGACCCCAACGAGAAGCGC
GATCACATGGTCCTGCTGGAGTTCGTGACCGCCGCCGGGATCACTCTCGGCATGGACGAGCTGTACAAGT
CCGGACTCAGATCTCGAGCTCAAGCTTCGGCCACCATGCCCCGGAAGGCAGCTAGTCCAGAGGAGGCAGA
AAGGATGCCGGGCTCTGAAGAGATAGAGGCTGGGCGGCCGCGGCCGGTTTTACGCTCTGTGAACTCGCGC
GAACCCTCTCAGGTCATCTTCTGCAACCGCAGCCCGCGCGTCGTGCTGCCTTTGTGGCTCAACTTTGATG
GTGAGCCTCAGCCCTACCCGACCTTACCACCGGGCACCGGCCGCCGCATCCACAGCTACCGAGGTCACCT
TTGGCTCTTCAGGGATGCGGGGACCCATGATGGACTTCTGGTTAACCAAACGGAACTGTTTGTGCCATCC
CTCAATGTTGATGGACAGCCTATTTTTGCCAACATCACATTGCCAGTGTATACCCTGAAAGAGCGGTGCC
TTCAGGTTGTACGGAGCCTGGTCAAGCCTGAGAACTACAGGAGGCTGGACATCGTCAGGTCGCTCTATGA
AGACTTGGAAGACCACCCAAATGTGCGGAAAGACATACAGCGGCTGACCCAAGAGCACCTCGAGAATCAG
GCCCTGGGAGAGGAGCCTGAAGGAGTCCACTGAGGATCCACCGGATCTAGATAACTGATCATAATCAGCC
ATACCACATTTGTAGAGGTTTTACTTGCTTTAAAAAACCTCCCACACCTCCCCCTGAACCTGAAACATAA
AATGAATGCAATTGTTGTTGTTAACTTGTTTATTGCAGCTTATAATGGTTACAAATAAAGCAATAGCATC
ACAAATTTCACAAATAAAGCATTTTTTTCACTGCATTCTAGTTGTGGTTTGTCCAAACTCATCAATGTAT
CTTAACGCGTAAATTGTAAGCGTTAATATTTTGTTAAAATTCGCGTTAAATTTTTGTTAAATCAGCTCAT
TTTTTAACCAATAGGCCGAAATCGGCAAAATCCCTTATAAATCAAAAGAATAGACCGAGATAGGGT
[37 nt withheld, positions 2307-2343]
AAAGAACGTGGACTCCAACGTCAAAGG
[49 nt withheld, positions 2371-2419]
T
[91 nt withheld, positions 2421-2511]
G
[124 nt withheld, positions 2513-2636]
CAGGTGGCACTTTTCGGGGAAATGTGCGCGGAACCCCTATTTGTTTATTTTTCTAAATACATTCAAATAT
GTATCCGCTCATGAGACAATAACCCTGATAAATGCTTCAATAATATTGAAAAAGGAAGAGTCCTGAGGCG
GAAAGAACCAGCTGTGGAATGTGTGTCAGTTAGGGTGTGGAAAGTCCCCAGGCTCCCCAGCAGGCAGAAG
TATGCAAAGCATGCATCTCAATTAGTCAGCAACCAGGTGTGGAAAGTCCCCAGGCTCCCCAGCAGGCAGA
AGTATGCAAAGCATGCATCTCAATTAGTCAGCAACCATAGTCCCGCCCCTAACTCCGCCCATCCCGCCCC
TAACTCCGCCCAGTTCCGCCCATTCTCCGCCCCATGGCTGACTAATTTTTTTTATTTATGCAGAGGCCGA
GGCCGCCTCGGCCTCTGAGCTATTCCAGAAGTAGTGAGGAGGCTTTTTTGGAGGCCTAGGCTTTTGCAAA
GATCGATCAAGAGACAGGATGAGGATCGTTTCGCATGATTGAACAAGATGGATTGCACGCAGGTTCTCCG
GCCGCTTGGGTGGAGAGGCTATTCGGCTATGACTGGGCACAACAGACAATCGGCTGCTCTGATGCCGCCG
TGTTCCGGCTGTCAGCGCAGGGGCGCCCGGTTCTTTTTGTCAAGACCGACCTGTCCGGTGCCCTGAATGA
ACTGCAAGACGAGGCAGCGCGGCTATCGTGGCTGGCCACGACGGGCGTTCCTTGCGCAGCTGTGCTCGAC
GTTGTCACTGAAGCGGGAAGGGACTGGCTGCTATTGGGCGAAGTGCCGGGGCAGGATCTCCTGTCATCTC
ACCTTGCTCCTGCCGAGAAAGTATCCATCATGGCTGATGCAATGCGGCGGCTGCATACGCTTGATCCGGC
TACCTGCCCATTCGACCACCAAGCGAAACATCGCATCGAGCGAGCACGTACTCGGATGGAAGCCGGTCTT
GTCGATCAGGATGATCTGGACGAAGAGCATCAGGGGCTCGCGCCAGCCGAACTGTTCGCCAGGCTCAAGG
CGAGCATGCCCGACGGCGAGGATCTCGTCGTGACCCATGGCGATGCCTGCTTGCCGAATATCATGGTGGA
AAATGGCCGCTTTTCTGGATTCATCGACTGTGGCCGGCTGGGTGTGGCGGACCGCTATCAGGACATAGCG
TTGGCTACCCGTGATATTGCTGAAGAGCTTGGCGGCGAATGGGCTGACCGCTTCCTCGTGCTTTACGGTA
TCGCCGCTCCCGATTCGCAGCGCATCGCCTTCTATCGCCTTCTTGACGAGTTCTTCTGAGCGGGACTCTG
GGGTTCGAAATGACCGACCAAGCGACGCCCAACCTGCCATCACGAGATTTCGATTCCACCGCCGCCTTCT
ATGAAAGGTTGGGCTTCGGAATCGTTTTCCGGGACGCCGGCTGGATGATCCTCCAGCGCGGGGATCTCAT
GCTGGAGTTCTTCGCCCACCCTAGGGGGAGGCTAACTGAAACACGGAAGGAGACAATACCGGAAGGAACC
CGCGCTATGACGGCAATAAAAAGACAGAATAAAACGCACGGTGTTGGGTCGTTTGTTCATAAACGCGGGG
TTCGGTCCCAGGGCTGGCACTCTGTCGATACCCCACCGAGACCCCATTGGGGCCAATACGCCCGCGTTTC
TTCCTTTTCCCCACCCCACCCCCCAAGTTCGGGTGAAGGCCCAGGGCTCGCAGCCAACGTCGGGGCGGCA
GGCCCTGCCATAGCCTCAGGTTACTCATATATACTTTAGATTGATTTAAAACTTCATTTTTAATTTAAAA
GGATCTAGGTGAAGATCCTTTTTGATAATCTCATGACCAAAATCCCTTAACGTGAGTTTTCGTTCCACTG
AGCGTCAGACCCCGTAGAAAAGATCAAAGGATCTTCTTGAGATCCTTTTTTTCTGCGCGTAATCTGCTGC
TTGCAAACAAAAAAACCACCGCTACCAGCGGTGGTTTGTTTGCCGGATCAAGAGCTACCAACTCTTTTTC
CGAAGGTAACTGGCTTCAGCAGAGCGCAGATACCAAATACTGTCCTTCTAGTGTAGCCGTAGTTAGGCCA
CCACTTCAAGAACTCTGTAGCACCGCCTACATACCTCGCTCTGCTAATCCTGTTACCAGTGGCTGCTGCC
AGTGGCGATAAGTCGTGTCTTACCGGGTTGGACTCAAGACGATAGTTACCGGATAAGGCGCAGCGGTCGG
GCTGAACGGGGGGTTCGTGCACACAGCCCAGCTTGGAGCGAACGACCTACACCGAACTGAGATACCTACA
GCGTGAGCTATGAGAAAGCGCCACGCTTCCCGAAGGGAGAAAGGCGGACAGGTATCCGGTAAGCGGCAGG
GTCGGAACAGGAGAGCGCACGAGGGAGCTTCCAGGGGGAAACGCCTGGTATCTTTATAGTCCTGTCGGGT
TTCGCCACCTCTGACTTGAGCGTCGATTTTTGTGATGCTCGTCAGGGGGGCGGAGCCTATGGAAAAACGC
CAGCAACGCGGCCTTTTTACGGTTCCTGGCCTTTTGCTGGCCTTTTGCTCACATGTTCTTTCCTGCGTTA
TCCCCTGATTCTGTGGATAACCGTATTACCGCCATGCAT
