>Addgene plasmid #13390 | pEGFP-C1-wtVHL | addgene partial sequence | sequence record 19726 | 13390 with EGFP-C
CCGGACTCAGATCTCGAGCTCAGCTTCGGCCACCATGCCCCGGAAGGCAGCTAGTCCAGAGGAGGCAGAA
AGGATGCCGGGCTCTGAAGAGATAGAGGCTGGGCGGCCGCGGCCGGTTTTACGCTCTGTGAACTCGCGCG
AACCCTCTCAGGTCATCTTCTGCAACCGCAGCCCGCGCGTCGTGCTGCCTTTGTGGCTCAACTTTGATGG
TGAGCCTCAGCCCTACCCGACCTTACCACCGGGCACCGGCCGCCGCATCCACAGCTACCGAGGTCACCTT
TGGCTCTTCAGGGATGCGGGGACCCATGATGGACTTCTGGTTAACCAAACGGAACTGTTTGTGCCATCCC
TCAATGTTGATGGACAGCCTATTTTTGCCAACATCACATTGCCAGTGTATACCCTGAAAGAGCGGTGCCT
TCAGGTTGTACGGAGCCTGGTCAAGCCTGAGAACTACAGGAGGCTGGACATCGTCAGGTCGCTCTATGAA
GACTTGGAAGACCACCCAAATGTGCGGAAAGACATACAGCGGCTGACCCAAGAGCACCTCGAGAATCAGG
CCCTGGGAGAGGAGCCTGAAGGAGTCCACTGAGGATCCACCGGATCTAGATAACTGATCATAATCAGCCA
TACCACATTTGTAGAGGTTTTACTTGCTTTAAAAAACCTCCCACACCTCCCCCTGAACCTGAAACATAAA
ATGAATGCAATTGTTGTTGTTAACTTGTTTATTGCAGCTTATAATGGTTACAAATAAAGCAATAGCATCA
CAAATTTCACAAATAAAGCATTTTTTTCACTGCATTCTAGTTGTGGTTTGTCCAAACTCATCAATGTATC
TTAACGCGTAAATTGTAAGCGTTAATATTTTGTTAAAATTCGCGTTAAATTTTTGTTAAATCAGCTCATT
TTTAACCAATAGGCCGAAATCGGCAAATCCCTTATAAATCAAAGGAATAGACCGAG
